Addgene plasmid #21615: FLAG-TRX
Depositing lab: John Kyriakis. Depositing organization: Massachusetts General Hospital. Publication: Activation of apoptosis signal-regulating kinase 1 (ASK1) by tumor necrosis factor receptor-associated factor 2 requires prior dissociation of the ASK1 inhibitor thioredoxin. Liu H, Nishitoh H, Ichijo H, Kyriakis JM. Mol Cell Biol. 2000 Mar . 20(6):2198-208. 10.1128/MCB.20.6.2198-2208.2000 PubMed 10688666.
Backbone
  Vector backbone: pCMV5
  Backbone manufacturer: Dr. David Russell, UTSW
  Backbone size w/o insert (bp): 4700
  Vector type: Mammalian Expression
Growth in bacteria
  Bacterial resistance: Ampicillin, 100 μg/mL
  Growth temperature: 37°C
  Growth strain: DH5alpha
  Copy number: High Copy
Gene/Insert
  Gene/Insert name: thioredoxin (alt name: TXN)
  Species: H. sapiens (human)
  Entrez Gene: TXN (a.k.a. TRDX, TRX, TRX1, TXN1, Trx80)
  Tag / fusion protein: FLAG (N terminal on insert)
  Cloning method: Restriction Enzyme
  Sequencing primers: 5′ CMV Forward
Terms and licenses: Academic/Nonprofit Terms; Industry Terms: Not Available to Industry
How to cite: FLAG-TRX was a gift from John Kyriakis (Addgene plasmid # 21615 ; http://n2t.net/addgene:21615 ; RRID:Addgene_21615)
