[The description below was written by a language model from this plasmid's Addgene catalogue record.]
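Description:
FLAG-TRX is a mammalian expression plasmid built on the pCMV5 backbone (about 4.7 kb without insert) that carries the human thioredoxin coding sequence (TXN, also known as TRX or TRX1) fused to an N-terminal FLAG epitope tag. The insert was placed in the vector by restriction enzyme cloning. The record does not include a feature table and does not explicitly list the promoter, but the pCMV5 backbone name and the use of a CMV forward primer for sequencing are consistent with expression being driven by the cytomegalovirus immediate-early promoter, a strong constitutive promoter commonly used for transient expression in transfected mammalian cells. In bacteria the plasmid is maintained at high copy number and selected with ampicillin. No mammalian selection marker is stated in the record, nor is the insert size.

The FLAG tag allows the expressed thioredoxin to be detected by immunoblotting or recovered by immunoprecipitation with anti-FLAG antibodies, distinguishing it from the endogenous protein. Thioredoxin is a small redox-active protein, and the associated publication concerns its role as an inhibitor of apoptosis signal-regulating kinase 1 (ASK1), specifically the finding that activation of ASK1 by TNF receptor-associated factor 2 requires prior dissociation of thioredoxin from ASK1. The construct is therefore suited to overexpression and co-immunoprecipitation experiments examining thioredoxin's interaction with ASK1 and its influence on stress- and cytokine-activated kinase signalling in mammalian cells.
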