>Addgene plasmid #21615 | FLAG-TRX | addgene partial sequence | sequence record 27343 | 21615 with CMV-F
CTCTCTGGCTACTAGAGAACCCACTGCTTACTGGCTTATCGAAATTAATACGACTCACTATAGGGAGACC
CAAGCTTGGTACCGAGCTCGGATCCACCGCCATGGACTACAAGGACGATGATGACAAGGGCGAATTCATG
GTGAAGCAGATCGAGAGCAAGACTGCTTTTCAGGAAGCCTTGGACGCTGCAGGTGATAAACTTGTAGTAG
TTGACTTCTCAGCCACGTGGTGTGGGCCTTGCAAAATGATCAAGCCTTTCTTTCATTCCCTCTCTGAAAA
GTATTCCAACGTGATATTCCTTGAAGTAGATGTGGATGACTGTCAGGATGTTGCTTCAGAGTGTGAAGTC
AAATGCATGCCAACATTCCAGTTTTTTAAGAAGGGACAAAAGGTGGGTGAATTTTCTGGAGCCAATAAGG
AAAAGCTTGAAGCCACCATTAATGAATTAGTCTAATCATGTTTTCTGAAAACATAACCAGCCATTGGCTA
TTTAAAACTTGTAATTTTTTTAATTTACAAAAATATAAAATATGAAGACATAAACCCAGTTGCCATCTGC
GTGACAATAAAACATTAATGCTAACAAAAAAAAAAAAAAAAAAAACTCGAGCATGCATCTAGAGGGCCCT
ATTCTATAGTGTCACCTAAATGCTAGAGCTCGCTGATCAGCCTCGACTGTGCCTTCTAGTTGCCAGCCAT
CTGTTGTTTGCCCCTCCCCCGTGCCTTCCTTGA
